Addgene plasmid #191202: pAAV-Syn-Flex-FlpO
Purpose: Cre dependent FlpO expression
Depositing lab: Janelia Viral Tools. Depositing organization: HHMI, Janelia Research Campus. Publication: Reconstruction of 1,000 Projection Neurons Reveals New Cell Types and Organization of Long-Range Connectivity in the Mouse Brain. Winnubst J, Bas E, Ferreira TA, Wu Z, Economo MN, Edson P, Arthur BJ, Bruns C, Rokicki K, Schauder D, Olbris DJ, Murphy SD, Ackerman DG, Arshadi C, Baldwin P, Blake R, Elsayed A, Hasan M, Ramirez D, Dos Santos B, Weldon M, Zafar A, Dudman JT, Gerfen CR, Hantman AW, Korff W, Sternson SM, Spruston N, Svoboda K, Chandrashekar J. Cell. 2019 Sep 19;179(1):268-281.e13. doi: 10.1016/j.cell.2019.07.042. Epub 2019 Sep 5. PubMed 31495573.
Backbone
  Vector backbone: pAAV
  Backbone size w/o insert (bp): 4901
  Total vector size (bp): 6173
  Vector type: Mammalian Expression, AAV
Growth in bacteria
  Bacterial resistance: Ampicillin, 100 μg/mL
  Growth temperature: 37°C
  Growth strain: NEB Stable
  Growth instructions: Grow for minimum time necessary. Do not store colonies on plate.
  Copy number: High Copy
Gene/Insert
  Gene/Insert name: FlpO
  Insert size (bp): 1272
  Promoter: hSyn
  Cloning method: Unknown
  Sequencing primers: 5′ N/A; 3′ N/A
Resource information
  A portion of this plasmid was derived from a plasmid made by: Janelia MouseLight Project, Jayaram Chandrashekar, and Kimberly Ritola
Terms and licenses: Academic/Nonprofit Terms; Industry Terms: Not Available to Industry
How to cite: pAAV-Syn-Flex-FlpO was a gift from Janelia Viral Tools (Addgene plasmid # 191202 ; http://n2t.net/addgene:191202 ; RRID:Addgene_191202)
