[The description below was written by a language model from this plasmid's Addgene catalogue record and pLannotate feature annotations shown in this document.]
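Description:
pAAV-Syn-Flex-FlpO is an adeno-associated virus transfer plasmid built on a pAAV backbone for Cre-dependent expression of the FlpO recombinase in neurons. It is maintained in E. coli as a high-copy plasmid through a ColE1/pUC-type origin and selected with ampicillin via the β-lactamase gene; an f1 phage origin is also present. Short annotated fragments of lacI, lacZα and SV40 large T antigen appear to be backbone remnants rather than functional genes. The catalogue gives a total size of 6,173 bp, while the sequenced record underlying the feature table is 6,144 nt, a small discrepancy the record does not explain.

The payload lies between two AAV2 inverted terminal repeats, which allow the cassette to be replicated and packaged into recombinant AAV particles. A human synapsin I promoter (annotated as a fragment), which confers neuron-specific expression, is followed by a chimeric β-globin/immunoglobulin intron and then the FLEX switch. In this switch, the 1,272 bp FLPo coding sequence, a mouse codon-optimized, thermostable FLP fused to an SV40 nuclear localization signal, sits in the antisense orientation. It is flanked on each side by a lox2272 and a loxP site, with the two pairs in opposing orientation. Without Cre the reading frame is backwards and not productively expressed. Cre inverts the cassette through one lox pair and then excises a site of the other pair, locking FLPo in the sense orientation. A WPRE boosts transcript expression, and an SV40 poly(A) signal is annotated downstream, although on the reverse strand.

The construct converts Cre activity into Flp activity, so FRT-dependent reporters or effectors can be switched on only in Cre-expressing neurons. The associated publication concerns reconstruction of projection neurons in the mouse brain.
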