Features (pLannotate 1.2.2; 18 found; start..end, strand, type, name):
     17..605     +  rep_origin     ori: high-copy-number ColE1/pMB1/pBR322/pUC origin of replication
    788..844     +  CDS            lacI (fragment): lac repressor; lacI; The lac repressor binds to the lac operator to inhibit transcription in E. coli. This inhibition can be relieved by adding lactose or isopropyl-β-D-thiogalactopyranoside (IPTG).
    838..971     -  repeat_region  AAV2 ITR: inverted terminal repeat of adeno-associated virus serotype 2 inverted
   1074..1471    +  promoter       hSyn promoter (fragment): human synapsin I promoter; confers neuron-specific expression (Kügler et al., 2003)
   1564..1696    +  intron         chimeric intron: chimera between introns from human β-globin and immunoglobulin heavy chain genes
   1709..1742    -  protein_bind   lox2272: Cre-mediated recombination occurs in the 8-bp core sequence (GGATACTT). lox2272 sites are compatible with each other, but incompatible with loxP or loxN sites (Lee and Saito, 1988). Cre recombinase
   1805..1838    -  protein_bind   loxP: Cre-mediated recombination occurs in the 8-bp core sequence (GCATACAT). Cre recombinase
   1881..3152    -  CDS            FLPo: nuclear-targeted site-specific recombinase FLPo is a mouse codon-optimized fusion between the SV40 nuclear localization signal and a thermostable version of the Saccharomyces cerevisiae site-specific recombinase FLP. Recombination occurs at FRT sequences.
   3185..3218    +  protein_bind   lox2272: Cre-mediated recombination occurs in the 8-bp core sequence (GGATACTT). lox2272 sites are compatible with each other, but incompatible with loxP or loxN sites (Lee and Saito, 1988). Cre recombinase
   3289..3322    +  protein_bind   loxP: Cre-mediated recombination occurs in the 8-bp core sequence (GCATACAT). Cre recombinase
   3394..3982    +  misc_feature   WPRE: woodchuck hepatitis virus posttranscriptional regulatory element
   4060..4181    -  polyA_signal   SV40 poly(A) signal: SV40 polyadenylation signal
   4204..4272    -  CDS            large T antigen (fragment): large T antigen from SV40 (simian virus 40)
   4343..4475    +  repeat_region  AAV2 ITR (fragment): inverted terminal repeat of adeno-associated virus serotype 2 inverted
   4470..4539    +  CDS            lacZα (fragment): LacZα fragment of β-galactosidase; lacZ fragment
   4544..4972    +  rep_origin     f1 ori (sequence partly withheld): f1 bacteriophage origin of replication; arrow indicates direction of (+) strand synthesis
   5025..5129    +  promoter       AmpR promoter: bla
   5130..5990    +  CDS            AmpR: β-lactamase; bla; confers resistance to ampicillin, carbenicillin, and related antibiotics
>Addgene plasmid #191202 | pAAV-Syn-Flex-FlpO | addgene full sequence | sequence record 374764 | Addgene NGS Result
AGATCAAAGGATCTTCTTGAGATCCTTTTTTTCTGCGCGTAATCTGCTGCTTGCAAACAAAAAAACCACC
GCTACCAGCGGTGGTTTGTTTGCCGGATCAAGAGCTACCAACTCTTTTTCCGAAGGTAACTGGCTTCAGC
AGAGCGCAGATACCAAATACTGTTCTTCTAGTGTAGCCGTAGTTAGGCCACCACTTCAAGAACTCTGTAG
CACCGCCTACATACCTCGCTCTGCTAATCCTGTTACCAGTGGCTGCTGCCAGTGGCGATAAGTCGTGTCT
TACCGGGTTGGACTCAAGACGATAGTTACCGGATAAGGCGCAGCGGTCGGGCTGAACGGGGGGTTCGTGC
ACACAGCCCAGCTTGGAGCGAACGACCTACACCGAACTGAGATACCTACAGCGTGAGCTATGAGAAAGCG
CCACGCTTCCCGAAGGGAGAAAGGCGGACAGGTATCCGGTAAGCGGCAGGGTCGGAACAGGAGAGCGCAC
GAGGGAGCTTCCAGGGGGAAACGCCTGGTATCTTTATAGTCCTGTCGGGTTTCGCCACCTCTGACTTGAG
CGTCGATTTTTGTGATGCTCGTCAGGGGGGCGGAGCCTATGGAAAAACGCCAGCAACGCGGCCTTTTTAC
GGTTCCTGGCCTTTTGCTGGCCTTTTGCTCACATGTTCTTTCCTGCGTTATCCCCTGATTCTGTGGATAA
CCGTATTACCGCCTTTGAGTGAGCTGATACCGCTCGCCGCAGCCGAACGACCGAGCGCAGCGAGTCAGTG
AGCGAGGAAGCGGAAGAGCGCCCAATACGCAAACCGCCTCTCCCCGCGCGTTGGCCGATTCATTAATGCA
GCTGCGCGCTCGCTCGCTCACTGAGGCCGCCCGGGCAAAGCCCGGGCGTCGGGCGACCTTTGGTCGCCCG
GCCTCAGTGAGCGAGCGAGCGCGCAGAGAGGGAGTGGCCAACTCCATCACTAGGGGTTCCTTGTAGTTAA
TGATTAACCCGCCATGCTACTTATCTACGTAGCCATGCTCTAGGAAGATCCGAGCTCCAGTGTGCTGGAA
TTCGCCCTTTTCAGTATTTAAATTGACGACCGACCCCGACCCACTGGACAAGCACCCAACCCCCATTCCC
CAAATTGCGCATCCCCTATCAGAGAGGGGGAGGGGAAACAGGATGCGGCGAGGCGCGTGCGCACTGCCAG
CTTCAGCACCGCGGACAGTGCCTTCGCCCCCGCCTGGCGGCGCGCGCCACCGCCGCCTCAGCACTGAAGG
CGCGCTGACGTCACTCGCCGGTCCCCCGCAAACTCCCCTTCCCGGCCACCTTGGTCGCGTCCGCGCCGCC
GCCGGCCCAGCCGGACCGCACCACGCGAGGCGCGAGATAGGGGGGCACGGGCGCGACCATCTGCGCTGCG
GCGCCGGCGACTCAGCGCTGCCTCAGTCTGCGGTGGGCAGCGGAGGAGTCGTGTCGTGCCTGAGAGCGCA
GCTGTGCTCCTGGGCACCGCGCAGTCCGCCCCCGCGGCTCCTGGCCAGACCACCCCTAGGACCCCCTGCC
CCAAGTCGCAGCCGTTGGATCAGGTAAGTATCAAGGTTACAAGACAGGTTTAAGGAGACCAATAGAAACT
GGGCTTGTCGAGACAGAGAAGACTCTTGCGTTTCTGATAGGCACCTATTGGTCTTACTGACATCCACTTT
GCCTTTCTCTCCACAGGTGATGATCCCCATAACTTCGTATAAAGTATCCTATACGAAGTTATATCAAAAT
AGGAAGACCAATGCTTCACCATCGACCCGAATTGCCAAGCATCACCATCGACACATAACTTCGTATAATG
TATGCTATACGAAGTTATACTAGTGCTAGCTGATCAACGCGTCTTAAGGATATCACCGGTTCAGATCCGC
CTGTTGATGTAGCTGCTCAGGTAGTCCAGCACCTCCTGGCTGATGATGCCGTTCCAGGCGGGGTATCTGA
TGCTGCCCTCGGCGCTGCCCTTCAGCTGCTCGATGTGCTGCCACTCCTCGATGGGGTTGGTCTCGTCCTT
CAGGGCGATCATCTCCTTGCTGATGGGGTCGTAGGCGTAGTACCTGGACACCAGGGCGAAGTAGTGGTCG
GGGATGGCGGTGATCTGGTGGGTGTAGGTGGTCCTGGCCACGGCGGAGGCCCTCTTGTCGCTCCAGTTGC
CCACCACGTTTGTCAGCTCGGTCAGGCCCTTCATGCTCAGAAAGCTGGTCATCAGGTGCCTGCCGATGTG
GCTCTTAGGGCCGTTCTTGATAGCGAAGATGGGGTAGGGGGCGTTCTTCTTCAGGGCCTTGTTGTAGCTG
CGCACCAGGTTGTCCTTCAGCAGCTGGTACTCCTGCTTGTTGCTGCTGCTGTTGCCGGTCCTGTTCACTC
TCTTCAGCACGGGCTCGCTGTTCCTCAGGAACTCGTCCAGGTACACCAGGGGGTCGATCCTGCCTCTGGC
GCTGAAAAAGTAGATGTGCCTGGACACGCTTGTCTTGGTCTCGGTCACCAGGCACTGAATGATCACGCCC
AGGTACTTGTTCTGCACCAGCTTGAAGCTCTTGGGGTCCACGTTCTTGATGTCGCTGAACCTGCCGCAGT
TGATGAATGTGGCCAGGAACAGGAACTGGTACAGGGTCTTGGTCTTGGTGAACCTGCTGGTGTACTCGAA
GCTGTTCAGGATCTTCTCGGTGATCTCCCAGATGCTCTCGCCCTCGGACAGCAGGGCCTTCAGCATCTTC
TTGCTGTGGCTGTTGCCCTTGTCGGCCTCCTCGCTGCTCTCGAACTGCAGCTGCAGGCTGGACACGATGT
CGGTGATGTCGCTCTGGTGCTTCTGGCCGTTGTAAGGGATGATGGTGAACTCCCAGGCGGGGATCAGCTT
CTTCAGGCTGGCCTCCAGGATGGTGGCCTTCTGGGTCTTGTACTTGAACTGCAGGCTCTTGTTCACGATG
TCGAAGCTCAGGCTGTTGCTGATGATGGTGTTGTAGCTCATGAAGGTGGCCCTCTTGATGGCGGTGCCGT
TGTGGGTGATCATCCAGCACAGGTAGGTCAGCTCGGCGGCACAGCTGGCGATCTTCTCGCCGCTGGGCCT
CTCGAATCTCTCCACGAACTGCCGCACCAGCACCTTGGGGGGGGTCTTGCACAGGATGTCGAACTGGCTC
ATGGTGGCGGATCCGGCGCGCCCATATGACTAGTATAACTTCGTATAGGATACTTTATACGAAGTTATCA
TTGGGATTCTTCCTATTTTGATCCAAGCATCACCATCGACCCTCTAGTCCAGATCTCACCATCGACCCAT
AACTTCGTATAGCATACATTATACGAAGTTATGTCCCTCGAAGAGGTTCGAAACACTGAAAAGGGCGAAT
TCTGCAGATGATCCACTCGAGAAGCTTATCGATAATCAACCTCTGGATTACAAAATTTGTGAAAGATTGA
CTGGTATTCTTAACTATGTTGCTCCTTTTACGCTATGTGGATACGCTGCTTTAATGCCTTTGTATCATGC
TATTGCTTCCCGTATGGCTTTCATTTTCTCCTCCTTGTATAAATCCTGGTTGCTGTCTCTTTATGAGGAG
TTGTGGCCCGTTGTCAGGCAACGTGGCGTGGTGTGCACTGTGTTTGCTGACGCAACCCCCACTGGTTGGG
GCATTGCCACCACCTGTCAGCTCCTTTCCGGGACTTTCGCTTTCCCCCTCCCTATTGCCACGGCGGAACT
CATCGCCGCCTGCCTTGCCCGCTGCTGGACAGGGGCTCGGCTGTTGGGCACTGACAATTCCGTGGTGTTG
TCGGGGAAATCATCGTCCTTTCCTTGGCTGCTCGCCTGTGTTGCCACCTGGATTCTGCGCGGGACGTCCT
TCTGCTACGTCCCTTCGGCCCTCAATCCAGCGGACCTTCCTTCCCGCGGCCTGCTGCCGGCTCTGCGGCC
TCTTCCGCGTCTTCGCCTTCGCCCTCAGACGAGTCGGATCTCCCTTTGGGCCGCCTCCCCGCATCGATAC
CGTCGACCCGGGCGGCCGCTCGAGCATGCATCTAGAGTCGACCCGGGCGGCCGCTTCGAGCAGACATGAT
AAGATACATTGATGAGTTTGGACAAACCACAACTAGAATGCAGTGAAAAAAATGCTTTATTTGTGAAATT
TGTGATGCTATTGCTTTATTTGTAACCATTATAAGCTGCAATAAACAAGTTAACAACAACAATTGCATTC
ATTTTATGTTTCAGGTTCAGGGGGAGATGTGGGAGGTTTTTTAAAGCAAGTAAAACCTCTACAAATGTGG
TAAAATCGATAAGGATCTTCCTAGAGCATGGCTACGTAGATAAGTAGCATGGCGGGTTAATCATTAACTA
CAAGGAACCCCTAGTGATGGAGTTGGCCACTCCCTCTCTGCGCGCTCGCTCGCTCACTGAGGCCGGGCGA
CCAAAGGTCGCCCGACGCCCGGGCTTTGCCCGGGCGGCCTCAGTGAGCGAGCGAGCGCGCAGCTGGCGTA
ATAGCGAAGAGGCCCGCACCGATCGCCCTTCCCAACAGTTGCGCAGCCTGAATGGCGAATGGG
[124 nt withheld, positions 4544-4667]
C
[91 nt withheld, positions 4669-4759]
A
[49 nt withheld, positions 4761-4809]
CCTTTGACGTTGGAGTCCACGTTCTTT
[37 nt withheld, positions 4837-4873]
ACCCTATCTCGGTCTATTCTTTTGATTTATAAGGGATTTTGCCGATTTCGGCCTATTGGTTAAAAAATGA
GCTGATTTAACAAAAATTTAACGCGAATTTTAACAAAATATTAACGCTTACAATTTAGGTGGCACTTTTC
GGGGAAATGTGCGCGGAACCCCTATTTGTTTATTTTTCTAAATACATTCAAATATGTATCCGCTCATGAG
ACAATAACCCTGATAAATGCTTCAATAATATTGAAAAAGGAAGAGTATGAGTATTCAACATTTCCGTGTC
GCCCTTATTCCCTTTTTTGCGGCATTTTGCCTTCCTGTTTTTGCTCACCCAGAAACGCTGGTGAAAGTAA
AAGATGCTGAAGATCAGTTGGGTGCACGAGTGGGTTACATCGAACTGGATCTCAACAGCGGTAAGATCCT
TGAGAGTTTTCGCCCCGAAGAACGTTTTCCAATGATGAGCACTTTTAAAGTTCTGCTATGTGGCGCGGTA
TTATCCCGTATTGACGCCGGGCAAGAGCAACTCGGTCGCCGCATACACTATTCTCAGAATGACTTGGTTG
AGTACTCACCAGTCACAGAAAAGCATCTTACGGATGGCATGACAGTAAGAGAATTATGCAGTGCTGCCAT
AACCATGAGTGATAACACTGCGGCCAACTTACTTCTGACAACGATCGGAGGACCGAAGGAGCTAACCGCT
TTTTTGCACAACATGGGGGATCATGTAACTCGCCTTGATCGTTGGGAACCGGAGCTGAATGAAGCCATAC
CAAACGACGAGCGTGACACCACGATGCCTGTAGCAATGGCAACAACGTTGCGCAAACTATTAACTGGCGA
ACTACTTACTCTAGCTTCCCGGCAACAATTAATAGACTGGATGGAGGCGGATAAAGTTGCAGGACCACTT
CTGCGCTCGGCCCTTCCGGCTGGCTGGTTTATTGCTGATAAATCTGGAGCCGGTGAGCGTGGGTCTCGCG
GTATCATTGCAGCACTGGGGCCAGATGGTAAGCCCTCCCGTATCGTAGTTATCTACACGACGGGGAGTCA
GGCAACTATGGATGAACGAAATAGACAGATCGCTGAGATAGGTGCCTCACTGATTAAGCATTGGTAACTG
TCAGACCAAGTTTACTCATATATACTTTAGATTGATTTAAAACTTCATTTTTAATTTAAAAGGATCTAGG
TGAAGATCCTTTTTGATAATCTCATGACCAAAATCCCTTAACGTGAGTTTTCGTTCCACTGAGCGTCAGA
CCCCGTAGAAA
